Addgene plasmid #23696: pDONR223-PIK3R1
Depositing lab: William Hahn & David Root. Depositing organization: Dana-Farber Cancer Institute. Publication: COT drives resistance to RAF inhibition through MAP kinase pathway reactivation. Johannessen CM, Boehm JS, Kim SY, Thomas SR, Wardwell L, Johnson LA, Emery CM, Stransky N, Cogdill AP, Barretina J, Caponigro G, Hieronymus H, Murray RR, Salehi-Ashtiani K, Hill DE, Vidal M, Zhao JJ, Yang X, Alkan O, Kim S, Harris JL, Wilson CJ, Myer VE, Finan PM, Root DE, Roberts TM, Golub T, Flaherty KT, Dummer R, Weber BL, Sellers WR, Schlegel R, Wargo JA, Hahn WC, Garraway LA. Nature. 2010 Dec 16;468(7326):968-72. doi: 10.1038/nature09627 PubMed 21107320.
Backbone
  Vector backbone: pDONR223
  Backbone manufacturer: Invitrogen
  Backbone size w/o insert (bp): 5005
  Vector type: Gateway Donor vector
Growth in bacteria
  Bacterial resistance: Spectinomycin, 50 μg/mL
  Growth temperature: 37°C
  Growth strain: DH5alpha
  Copy number: High Copy
Gene/Insert
  Gene/Insert name: PIK3R1 (alt name: phosphoinositide-3-kinase, regulatory subunit 1 (p85 alpha))
  Species: H. sapiens (human)
  Insert size (bp): 1365
  Entrez Gene: PIK3R1 (a.k.a. AGM7, GRB1, IMD36, p85, p85-ALPHA, p85alpha)
  Cloning method: Gateway Cloning
  Sequencing primers: 5′ M13pUC-fwd; 3′ M13rev
Terms and licenses: Academic/Nonprofit Terms; Industry Terms: Not Available to Industry
Depositor comments: The ORF has no Stop codon. This design enables easy recombination into a destination vector to add an epitope tag of choice and Stop codon to the ORF. Do NOT use this plasmid directly for transfections. A set of 4 custom lentiviral vectors is available ( pLX301 (http://www.addgene.org/25895/) , pLX302 (http://www.addgene.org/25896/) , pLX303 (http://www.addgene.org/25897/) , pLX304 (http://www.addgene.org/25890/) ) to be used to express these ORFs in mammalian cells. These plasmids are not included in the kit and must be ordered separately.
How to cite: pDONR223-PIK3R1 was a gift from William Hahn & David Root (Addgene plasmid # 23696 ; http://n2t.net/addgene:23696 ; RRID:Addgene_23696)
