[The description below was written by a language model from this plasmid's Addgene catalogue record.]
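Description:
pDONR223-PIK3R1 is a Gateway entry-type clone built on the Invitrogen pDONR223 donor backbone (about 5 kb without insert) and carrying a human PIK3R1 open reading frame, which encodes the p85 alpha regulatory subunit of phosphoinositide-3-kinase. The plasmid is maintained at high copy in standard E. coli cloning strains and is selected with spectinomycin. The insert was introduced by Gateway recombination and is listed at 1365 bp. The record does not say which PIK3R1 isoform or transcript this length corresponds to. No feature table is provided, so the exact recombination sites, origin and other backbone elements are not itemised. M13 forward and reverse priming sites flanking the insert are indicated as the sequencing points.

The defining design feature is that the ORF lacks a stop codon. This "open" configuration lets the coding sequence be moved by Gateway recombination into a destination vector that supplies a C-terminal epitope tag and the terminating stop codon in frame, so the user can choose the tag and expression context. The donor backbone is not an expression vector, and the depositors state that the plasmid should not be transfected directly. They instead point to a companion set of lentiviral destination vectors (pLX301 to pLX304, which are not included with it) for expressing these ORFs in mammalian cells. The clone belongs to an ORF collection associated with a study of resistance to RAF inhibition through MAP kinase pathway reactivation, and it serves mainly as a shuttle source of PIK3R1 for building expression constructs for gain-of-function experiments.
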