>Addgene plasmid #23696 | pDONR223-PIK3R1 | depositor partial sequence | sequence record 11175 | Author sequence
ATGTACAATACTGTTTGGAATATGGAAGACCTGGATTTAGAATATGCCAAGACAGATATAAATTGTGGCA
CAGACTTGATGTTTTATATAGAAATGGACCCACCAGCACTGCCTCCTAAACCACCAAAACCTACTACTGT
AGCCAACAACGGTATGAATAACAATATGTCCTTACAAGATGCTGAATGGTACTGGGGAGATATCTCGAGG
GAAGAAGTGAATGAAAAACTTCGAGATACAGCAGACGGGACCTTTTTGGTACGAGATGCGTCTACTAAAA
TGCATGGTGATTATACTCTTACACTAAGGAAAGGGGGAAATAACAAATTAATCAAAATATTTCATCGAGA
TGGGAAATATGGCTTCTCTGACCCATTAACCTTCAGTTCTGTGGTTGAATTAATAAACCACTACCGGAAT
GAATCTCTAGCTCAGTATAATCCCAAATTGGATGTGAAATTACTTTATCCAGTATCCAAATACCAACAGG
ATCAAGTTGTCAAAGAAGATAATATTGAAGCTGTAGGGAAAAAATTACATAAATATAACACTCAGTTTCA
AGAAAAAAGTCGAGAATATGATAGATTATATGAAGAATATACCCGCACATCCCAGGAAATCCAAATGAAA
AGGACAGCTATTGAAGCATTTAATGAAACCATAAAAATATTTGAAGAACAGTGCCAGACCCAAGAGCGGT
ACAGCAAAGAATACATAGAAAAGTTTAAACGTGAAGGCAATGAGAAAGAAATACAAAGGATTATGCATAA
TTATGATAAGTTGAAGTCTCGAATCAGTGAAATTATTGACAGTAGAAGAAGATTGGAAGAAGACTTGAAG
AAGCAGGCAGCTGAGTATCGAGAAATTGACAAACGTATGAACAGCATTAAACCAGACCTTATCCAGCTGA
GAAAGACGAGAGACCAATACTTGATGTGGTTGACTCAAAAAGGTGTTCGGCAAAAGAAGTTGAACGAGTG
GTTGGGCAATGAAAACACTGAAGACCAATATTCACTGGTGGAAGATGATGAAGATTTGCCCCATCATGAT
GAGAAGACATGGAATGTTGGAAGCAGCAACCGAAACAAAGCTGAAAACCTGTTGCGAGGGAAGCGAGATG
GCACTTTTCTTGTCCGGGAGAGCAGTAAACAGGGCTGCTATGCCTGCTCTGTAGTGGTGGACGGCGAAGT
AAAGCATTGTGTCATAAACAAAACAGCAACTGGCTATGGCTTTGCCGAGCCCTATAACTTGTACAGCTCT
CTGAAAGAACTGGTGCTACATTACCAACACACCTCCCTTGTGCAGCACAACGACTCCCTCAATGTCACAC
TAGCCTACCCAGTATATGCACAGCAGAGGCGATGA
