>Addgene plasmid #23696 | pDONR223-PIK3R1 | addgene partial sequence | sequence record 29512 | 23696 with M13pUC-fwd
GCTCGGGCCCAATAATGATTTTATTTTGACTGATAGTGACCTGTTCGTTGCAACAAATTGATGAGCAATG
CTTTTTTATAATGCCAACTTTGTACAAAAAAGTTGGCATGTACAATACTGTTTGGAATATGGAAGACCTG
GATTTAGAATATGCCAAGACAGATATAAATTGTGGCACAGACTTGATGTTTTATATAGAAATGGACCCAC
CAGCACTGCCTCCTAAACCACCAAAACCTACTACTGTAGCCAACAACGGTATGAATAACAATATGTCCTT
ACAAGATGCTGAATGGTACTGGGGAGATATCTCGAGGGAAGAAGTGAATGAAAAACTTCGAGATACAGCA
GACGGGACCTTTTTGGTACGAGATGCGTCTACTAAAATGCATGGTGATTATACTCTTACACTAAGGAAAG
GGGGAAATAACAAATTAATCAAAATATTTCATCGAGATGGGAAATATGGCTTCTCTGACCCATTAACCTT
CAGTTCTGTGGTTGAATTAATAAACCACTACCGGAATGAATCTCTAGCTCAGTATAATCCCAAATTGGAT
GTGAAATTACTTTATCCAGTATCCAAATACCAACAGGATCAAGTTGTCAAAGAAGATAATATTGAAGCTG
TAGGGAAAAAATTACATAAATATAACACTCAGTTTCAAGAAAA
